>Addgene plasmid #210740 | pUC57-ITR2-H1-GFP sgRNA Target 4- eCMV- S.pyoegenes-3XFLAG-SV40NLS-ITR2 | addgene full sequence | sequence record 417966 | Addgene NGS Result
TCGCGCGTTTCGGTGATGACGGTGAAAACCTCTGACACATGCAGCTCCCGGAGACGGTCACAGCTTGTCT
GTAAGCGGATGCCGGGAGCAGACAAGCCCGTCAGGGCGCGTCAGCGGGTGTTGGCGGGTGTCGGGGCTGG
CTTAACTATGCGGCATCAGAGCAGATTGTACTGAGAGTGCACCATATGCGGTGTGAAATACCGCACAGAT
GCGTAAGGAGAAAATACCGCATCAGGCGCCATTCGCCATTCAGGCTGCGCAACTGTTGGGAAGGGCGATC
GGTGCGGGCCTCTTCGCTATTACGCCAGCTGGCGAAAGGGGGATGTGCTGCAAGGCGATTAAGTTGGGTA
ACGCCAGGGTTTTCCCAGTCACGACGTTGTAAAACGACGGCCAGTGAATTCGAGCTCGGTACCTCGCGAA
TGCATCTAGATCCTGCAGGCAGCTGCGCGCTCGCTCGCTCACTGAGGCCGCCCGGGCAAAGCCCGGGCGT
CGGGCGACCTTTGGTCGCCCGGCCTCAGTGAGCGAGCGAGCGCGCAGAGAGGGAGTGGCCAACTCCATCA
CTAGGGGTTCCTGCGGCCCCCCCTAGGTAGGCTAGGCTAGGCGTATATTTGCATGTCGCTATGTGTTCTG
GGAAATCACCATAAACGTGAAATGTCTTTGGATTTGGGAATCTTATAAGTTCTGTATGAGACCACTCTTT
CCCGGGCGAGGAGCTGTTCACCGGTTTTAGAGCTAGAAATAGCAAGTTAAAATAAGGCTAGTCCGTTATC
AACTTGAAAAAGTGGCACCGAGTCGGTGCTTTTTTTTTCTAGAGGGTACCGGGGCCCGCCTAGGTAGTTA
TTAATAGTAATCAATTACGGGGTCATTAGTTCATAGCCCATATATGGAGTTCCGCGTTACATAACTTACG
GTAAATGGCCCGCCTGGCTGACCGCCCAACGACCCCCGCCCATTGACGTCAATAATGACGTATGTTCCCA
TAGTAACGCCAATAGGGACTTTCCATTGACGTCAATGGGTGGAGTATTTACGGTAAACTGCCCACTTGGC
AGTACATCAAGTGTATCATATGCCAAGTACGCCCCCTATTGACGTCAATGACGGTAAATGGCCCGCCTGG
CATTATGCCCAGTACATGACCTTATGGGACTTTCCTACTTGGCAGTACATCTACGTATTAGTCATCGCTA
TTACCATGGTGATGCGGTTTTGGCAGTACATCAATGGGCGTGGATAGCGGTTTGACTCACGGGGATTTCC
AAGTCTCCACCCCATTGACGTCAATGGGAGTTTGTTTTGGCACCAAAATCAACGGGACTTTCCAAAATGT
CGTAACAACTCCGCCCCATTGACGCAAATGGGCGGTAGGCGTGTACGGTGGGAGGTCTATATAAGCAGAG
CTGGTTTAGTGAACCGTCAGATCCGCTAGCGCTACCGGTCGCCACCATGGACAAGAAGTACTCCATTGGG
CTCGACATCGGCACAAACAGCGTCGGCTGGGCCGTCATTACGGACGAGTACAAGGTGCCGAGCAAAAAAT
TCAAAGTTCTGGGCAATACCGATCGCCACAGCATAAAGAAGAACCTCATTGGCGCCCTCCTGTTCGACTC
CGGGGAGACGGCCGAAGCCACGCGGCTCAAAAGAACAGCACGGCGCAGATATACCCGCAGAAAGAATCGG
ATCTGCTACCTGCAGGAGATCTTTAGTAATGAGATGGCTAAGGTGGATGACTCTTTCTTCCATAGGCTGG
AGGAGTCCTTTTTGGTGGAGGAGGATAAAAAGCACGAGCGCCACCCAATCTTTGGCAATATCGTGGACGA
GGTGGCGTACCATGAAAAGTACCCAACCATATATCATCTGAGGAAGAAGCTTGTAGACAGTACTGATAAG
GCTGACTTGCGGTTGATCTATCTCGCGCTGGCGCATATGATCAAATTTCGGGGACACTTCCTCATCGAGG
GGGACCTGAACCCAGACAACAGCGATGTCGACAAACTCTTTATCCAACTGGTTCAGACTTACAATCAGCT
TTTCGAAGAGAACCCGATCAACGCATCCGGAGTTGACGCCAAAGCAATCCTGAGCGCTAGGCTGTCCAAA
TCCCGGCGGCTCGAAAACCTCATCGCACAGCTCCCTGGGGAGAAGAAGAACGGCCTGTTTGGTAATCTTA
TCGCCCTGTCACTCGGGCTGACCCCCAACTTTAAATCTAACTTCGACCTGGCCGAAGATGCCAAGCTTCA
ACTGAGCAAAGACACCTACGATGATGATCTCGACAATCTGCTGGCCCAGATCGGCGACCAGTACGCAGAC
CTTTTTTTGGCGGCAAAGAACCTGTCAGACGCCATTCTGCTGAGTGATATTCTGCGAGTGAACACGGAGA
TCACCAAAGCTCCGCTGAGCGCTAGTATGATCAAGCGCTATGATGAGCACCACCAAGACTTGACTTTGCT
GAAGGCCCTTGTCAGACAGCAACTGCCTGAGAAGTACAAGGAAATTTTCTTCGATCAGTCTAAAAATGGC
TACGCCGGATACATTGACGGCGGAGCAAGCCAGGAGGAATTTTACAAATTTATTAAGCCCATCTTGGAAA
AAATGGACGGCACCGAGGAGCTGCTGGTAAAGCTTAACAGAGAAGATCTGTTGCGCAAACAGCGCACTTT
CGACAATGGAAGCATCCCCCACCAGATTCACCTGGGCGAACTGCACGCTATCCTCAGGCGGCAAGAGGAT
TTCTACCCCTTTTTGAAAGATAACAGGGAAAAGATTGAGAAAATCCTCACATTTCGGATACCCTACTATG
TAGGCCCCCTCGCCCGGGGAAATTCCAGATTCGCGTGGATGACTCGCAAATCAGAAGAGACCATCACTCC
CTGGAACTTCGAGGAAGTCGTGGATAAGGGGGCCTCTGCCCAGTCCTTCATCGAAAGGATGACTAACTTT
GATAAAAATCTGCCTAACGAAAAGGTGCTTCCTAAACACTCTCTGCTGTACGAGTACTTCACAGTTTATA
ACGAGCTCACCAAGGTCAAATACGTCACAGAAGGGATGAGAAAGCCAGCATTCCTGTCTGGAGAGCAGAA
GAAAGCTATCGTGGACCTCCTCTTCAAGACGAACCGGAAAGTTACCGTGAAACAGCTCAAAGAAGACTAT
TTCAAAAAGATTGAATGTTTCGACTCTGTTGAAATCAGCGGAGTGGAGGATCGCTTCAACGCATCCCTGG
GAACGTATCACGATCTCCTGAAAATCATTAAAGACAAGGACTTCCTGGACAATGAGGAGAACGAGGACAT
TCTTGAGGACATTGTCCTCACCCTTACGTTGTTTGAAGATAGGGAGATGATTGAAGAACGCTTGAAAACT
TACGCTCATCTCTTCGACGACAAAGTCATGAAACAGCTCAAGAGGCGCCGATATACAGGATGGGGGCGGC
TGTCAAGAAAACTGATCAATGGGATCCGAGACAAGCAGAGTGGAAAGACAATCCTGGATTTTCTTAAGTC
CGATGGATTTGCCAACAGGAACTTCATGCAGTTGATCCATGATGACTCTCTCACCTTTAAGGAGGACATC
CAGAAAGCACAAGTTTCTGGCCAGGGGGACAGTCTTCACGAGCACATCGCTAATCTTGCAGGTAGCCCAG
CTATCAAAAAGGGAATACTGCAGACCGTTAAGGTCGTGGATGAACTCGTCAAAGTAATGGGAAGGCATAA
GCCCGAGAATATCGTTATCGAGATGGCCCGAGAGAACCAAACTACCCAGAAGGGACAGAAGAACAGTAGG
GAAAGGATGAAGAGGATTGAAGAGGGTATAAAAGAACTGGGGTCCCAAATCCTTAAGGAACACCCAGTTG
AAAACACCCAGCTTCAGAATGAGAAGCTCTACCTGTACTACCTGCAGAACGGCAGGGACATGTACGTGGA
TCAGGAACTGGACATCAATCGGCTCTCCGACTACGACGTGGATCATATCGTGCCCCAGTCTTTTCTCAAA
GATGATTCTATTGATAATAAAGTGTTGACAAGATCCGATAAAAATAGAGGGAAGAGTGATAACGTCCCCT
CAGAAGAAGTTGTCAAGAAAATGAAAAATTATTGGCGGCAGCTGCTGAACGCCAAACTGATCACACAACG
GAAGTTCGATAATCTGACTAAGGCTGAACGAGGTGGCCTGTCTGAGTTGGATAAAGCCGGCTTCATCAAA
AGGCAGCTTGTTGAGACACGCCAGATCACCAAGCACGTGGCCCAAATTCTCGATTCACGCATGAACACCA
AGTACGATGAAAATGACAAACTGATTCGAGAGGTGAAAGTTATTACTCTGAAGTCTAAGCTGGTCTCAGA
TTTCAGAAAGGACTTTCAGTTTTATAAGGTGAGAGAGATCAACAATTACCACCATGCGCATGATGCCTAC
CTGAATGCAGTGGTAGGCACTGCACTTATCAAAAAATATCCCAAGCTTGAATCTGAATTTGTTTACGGAG
ACTATAAAGTGTACGATGTTAGGAAAATGATCGCAAAGTCTGAGCAGGAAATAGGCAAGGCCACCGCTAA
GTACTTCTTTTACAGCAATATTATGAATTTTTTCAAGACCGAGATTACACTGGCCAATGGAGAGATTCGG
AAGCGACCACTTATCGAAACAAACGGAGAAACAGGAGAAATCGTGTGGGACAAGGGTAGGGATTTCGCGA
CAGTCCGGAAGGTCCTGTCCATGCCGCAGGTGAACATCGTTAAAAAGACCGAAGTACAGACCGGAGGCTT
CTCCAAGGAAAGTATCCTCCCGAAAAGGAACAGCGACAAGCTGATCGCACGCAAAAAAGATTGGGACCCC
AAGAAATACGGCGGATTCGATTCTCCTACAGTCGCTTACAGTGTACTGGTTGTGGCCAAAGTGGAGAAAG
GGAAGTCTAAAAAACTCAAAAGCGTCAAGGAACTGCTGGGCATCACAATCATGGAGCGATCAAGCTTCGA
AAAAAACCCCATCGACTTTCTCGAGGCGAAAGGATATAAAGAGGTCAAAAAAGACCTCATCATTAAGCTT
CCCAAGTACTCTCTCTTTGAGCTTGAAAACGGCCGGAAACGAATGCTCGCTAGTGCGGGCGAGCTGCAGA
AAGGTAACGAGCTGGCACTGCCCTCTAAATACGTTAATTTCTTGTATCTGGCCAGCCACTATGAAAAGCT
CAAAGGGTCTCCCGAAGATAATGAGCAGAAGCAGCTGTTCGTGGAACAACACAAACACTACCTTGATGAG
ATCATCGAGCAAATAAGCGAATTCTCCAAAAGAGTGATCCTCGCCGACGCTAACCTCGATAAGGTGCTTT
CTGCTTACAATAAGCACAGGGATAAGCCCATCAGGGAGCAGGCAGAAAACATTATCCACTTGTTTACTCT
GACCAACTTGGGCGCGCCTGCAGCCTTCAAGTACTTCGACACCACCATAGACAGAAAGCGGTACACCTCT
ACAAAGGAGGTCCTGGACGCCACACTGATTCATCAGTCAATTACGGGGCTCTATGAAACAAGAATCGACC
TCTCTCAGCTCGGTGGAGACGACTACAAGGACGACGACGACAAGGACTATAAGGACGATGATGATAAGGA
TTACAAAGATGACGACGATAAGCCCCCCAAGAAGAAGAGGAAGGTGGAGGCCAGCTAAGAATTCAATAAA
AGATCTTTATTTTCATTAGATCTGTGTGTTGGTTTTTTGTGTGTAAGAATTCCGGCCGCAGGAACCCCTA
GTGATGGAGTTGGCCACTCCCTCTCTGCGCGCTCGCTCGCTCACTGAGGCCGGGCGACCAAAGGTCGCCC
GACGCCCGGGCTTTGCCCGGGCGGCCTCAGTGAGCGAGCGAGCGCGCAGCTGCCTGCAGGATCGGATCCC
GGGCCCGTCGACTGCAGAGGCCTGCATGCAAGCTTGGCGTAATCATGGTCATAGCTGTTTCCTGTGTGAA
ATTGTTATCCGCTCACAATTCCACACAACATACGAGCCGGAAGCATAAAGTGTAAAGCCTGGGGTGCCTA
ATGAGTGAGCTAACTCACATTAATTGCGTTGCGCTCACTGCCCGCTTTCCAGTCGGGAAACCTGTCGTGC
CAGCTGCATTAATGAATCGGCCAACGCGCGGGGAGAGGCGGTTTGCGTATTGGGCGCTCTTCCGCTTCCT
CGCTCACTGACTCGCTGCGCTCGGTCGTTCGGCTGCGGCGAGCGGTATCAGCTCACTCAAAGGCGGTAAT
ACGGTTATCCACAGAATCAGGGGATAACGCAGGAAAGAACATGTGAGCAAAAGGCCAGCAAAAGGCCAGG
AACCGTAAAAAGGCCGCGTTGCTGGCGTTTTTCCATAGGCTCCGCCCCCCTGACGAGCATCACAAAAATC
GACGCTCAAGTCAGAGGTGGCGAAACCCGACAGGACTATAAAGATACCAGGCGTTTCCCCCTGGAAGCTC
CCTCGTGCGCTCTCCTGTTCCGACCCTGCCGCTTACCGGATACCTGTCCGCCTTTCTCCCTTCGGGAAGC
GTGGCGCTTTCTCATAGCTCACGCTGTAGGTATCTCAGTTCGGTGTAGGTCGTTCGCTCCAAGCTGGGCT
GTGTGCACGAACCCCCCGTTCAGCCCGACCGCTGCGCCTTATCCGGTAACTATCGTCTTGAGTCCAACCC
GGTAAGACACGACTTATCGCCACTGGCAGCAGCCACTGGTAACAGGATTAGCAGAGCGAGGTATGTAGGC
GGTGCTACAGAGTTCTTGAAGTGGTGGCCTAACTACGGCTACACTAGAAGAACAGTATTTGGTATCTGCG
CTCTGCTGAAGCCAGTTACCTTCGGAAAAAGAGTTGGTAGCTCTTGATCCGGCAAACAAACCACCGCTGG
TAGCGGTGGTTTTTTTGTTTGCAAGCAGCAGATTACGCGCAGAAAAAAAGGATCTCAAGAAGATCCTTTG
ATCTTTTCTACGGGGTCTGACGCTCAGTGGAACGAAAACTCACGTTAAGGGATTTTGGTCATGAGATTAT
CAAAAAGGATCTTCACCTAGATCCTTTTAAATTAAAAATGAAGTTTTAAATCAATCTAAAGTATATATGA
GTAAACTTGGTCTGACAGTTACCAATGCTTAATCAGTGAGGCACCTATCTCAGCGATCTGTCTATTTCGT
TCATCCATAGTTGCCTGACTCCCCGTCGTGTAGATAACTACGATACGGGAGGGCTTACCATCTGGCCCCA
GTGCTGCAATGATACCGCGAGACCCACGCTCACCGGCTCCAGATTTATCAGCAATAAACCAGCCAGCCGG
AAGGGCCGAGCGCAGAAGTGGTCCTGCAACTTTATCCGCCTCCATCCAGTCTATTAATTGTTGCCGGGAA
GCTAGAGTAAGTAGTTCGCCAGTTAATAGTTTGCGCAACGTTGTTGCCATTGCTACAGGCATCGTGGTGT
CACGCTCGTCGTTTGGTATGGCTTCATTCAGCTCCGGTTCCCAACGATCAAGGCGAGTTACATGATCCCC
CATGTTGTGCAAAAAAGCGGTTAGCTCCTTCGGTCCTCCGATCGTTGTCAGAAGTAAGTTGGCCGCAGTG
TTATCACTCATGGTTATGGCAGCACTGCATAATTCTCTTACTGTCATGCCATCCGTAAGATGCTTTTCTG
TGACTGGTGAGTACTCAACCAAGTCATTCTGAGAATAGTGTATGCGGCGACCGAGTTGCTCTTGCCCGGC
GTCAATACGGGATAATACCGCGCCACATAGCAGAACTTTAAAAGTGCTCATCATTGGAAAACGTTCTTCG
GGGCGAAAACTCTCAAGGATCTTACCGCTGTTGAGATCCAGTTCGATGTAACCCACTCGTGCACCCAACT
GATCTTCAGCATCTTTTACTTTCACCAGCGTTTCTGGGTGAGCAAAAACAGGAAGGCAAAATGCCGCAAA
AAAGGGAATAAGGGCGACACGGAAATGTTGAATACTCATACTCTTCCTTTTTCAATATTATTGAAGCATT
TATCAGGGTTATTGTCTCATGAGCGGATACATATTTGAATGTATTTAGAAAAATAAACAAATAGGGGTTC
CGCGCACATTTCCCCGAAAAGTGCCACCTGACGTCTAAGAAACCATTATTATCATGACATTAACCTATAA
AAATAGGCGTATCACGAGGCCCTTTCGTC
Features (pLannotate 1.2.2; 21 found; start..end, strand, type, name):
    137..236     +  misc_feature   bom (fragment): basis of mobility region from pBR322
    242..399     -  CDS            lacZα (fragment): LacZα fragment of β-galactosidase; lacZ fragment
    432..572     -  repeat_region  AAV2 ITR: inverted terminal repeat of adeno-associated virus serotype 2 inverted
    605..695     +  promoter       H1 promoter: human H1 RNA promoter
    704..724     +  CDS            VN155(I152L) (fragment): improved N-terminal fragment of mVenus for use in bimolecular fluorescence complementation (BiFC) (Kodama and Hu, 2010)
    724..799     +  misc_RNA       gRNA scaffold: guide RNA scaffold for the Streptococcus pyogenes CRISPR/Cas9 system
    895..1198    +  enhancer       CMV enhancer: human cytomegalovirus immediate early enhancer
   1199..1402    +  promoter       CMV promoter: human cytomegalovirus (CMV) immediate early promoter
   1447..5550    +  CDS            cas9: CAS9_STRP1 - Also known as csn1 From Streptococcus pyogenes serotype M1.
   5554..5574    +  CDS            FLAG (fragment): FLAG® epitope tag, followed by an enterokinase cleavage site
   5599..5622    +  CDS            3xFLAG (fragment): three tandem FLAG® epitope tags
   5665..5713    +  polyA_signal   poly(A) signal: synthetic polyadenylation signal
   5730..5870    +  repeat_region  AAV2 ITR: inverted terminal repeat of adeno-associated virus serotype 2 inverted
   5952..5968    -  protein_bind   lac operator: The lac repressor binds to the lac operator to inhibit transcription in E. coli. This inhibition can be relieved by adding lactose or isopropyl-β-D-thiogalactopyranoside (IPTG). lac repressor encoded by lacI
   5976..6006    -  promoter       lac promoter: promoter for the E. coli lac operon
   6021..6042    -  protein_bind   CAP binding site: CAP binding activates transcription in the presence of cAMP. E. coli catabolite activator protein
   6055..6147    -  CDS            lacI (fragment): lac repressor; lacI; The lac repressor binds to the lac operator to inhibit transcription in E. coli. This inhibition can be relieved by adding lactose or isopropyl-β-D-thiogalactopyranoside (IPTG).
   6330..6918    -  rep_origin     ori: high-copy-number ColE1/pMB1/pBR322/pUC origin of replication
   7089..7949    -  CDS            AmpR: β-lactamase; bla; confers resistance to ampicillin, carbenicillin, and related antibiotics
   7950..8054    -  promoter       AmpR promoter: bla
   8149..35      +  CDS            rop (fragment) (across the origin): Rop protein, which maintains plasmids at low copy number; rop
