[The description below was written by a language model from this plasmid's Addgene catalogue record and pLannotate feature annotations shown in this document.]
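Description:
pUC57-ITR2-H1-GFP sgRNA Target 4- eCMV- S.pyoegenes-3XFLAG-SV40NLS-ITR2 is an 8.1 kb all-in-one CRISPR plasmid built on the pUC57 cloning backbone. It places both a Streptococcus pyogenes Cas9 expression unit and a GFP-directed guide RNA between two AAV serotype 2 inverted terminal repeats. It is propagated in E. coli through the high-copy ColE1/pUC origin and selected with ampicillin via the β-lactamase gene. Remnants of the pUC lacZα/lac promoter region flank the insert. The recorded recombination-deficient growth strain is consistent with the need to keep the ITR repeats intact.

Within the ITRs, a human H1 RNA polymerase III promoter drives a single guide RNA made of a 20-nt spacer against GFP ("Target 4") fused to the standard SpCas9 scaffold. The short feature annotated as an mVenus fragment at this position is simply the GFP-matching spacer. Downstream, the CMV enhancer and immediate-early promoter (called eCMV in the record) drive full-length SpCas9. The catalogue lists a C-terminal 3xFLAG epitope for detection and an SV40 nuclear localisation signal; the feature table detects the FLAG repeats but does not separately annotate the NLS. A compact synthetic polyadenylation signal ends the transcript.

The ITRs are the cis elements needed for replication and packaging of a recombinant AAV genome, although the ITR-to-ITR span here is roughly 5.4 kb, above the usual AAV capacity. The record classifies the plasmid as a mammalian expression and CRISPR vector rather than an AAV vector. Its stated purpose is co-expression of SpCas9 and a GFP-targeting sgRNA. It was deposited with work on small Cas9 hybrids designed by molecular modelling, though the record does not state its specific role in that study.
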