Addgene plasmid #210740: pUC57-ITR2-H1-GFP sgRNA Target 4- eCMV- S.pyoegenes-3XFLAG-SV40NLS-ITR2
Purpose: Coding for Sp Cas9 alongside Sp sgRNA targeting GFP Target 4
Depositing lab: Vincent Dion. Depositing organization: Cardiff University. Publication: Developing small Cas9 hybrids using molecular modeling. Mangin A, Dion V, Menzies G. bioRxiv 2023.10.24.563270 10.1101/2023.10.24.563270.
Backbone
  Vector backbone: pUC57
  Backbone manufacturer: Genscript
  Vector type: Mammalian Expression, CRISPR
Growth in bacteria
  Bacterial resistance: Ampicillin, 100 μg/mL
  Growth temperature: 37°C
  Growth strain: NEB Stable
  Copy number: High Copy
Gene/Insert 1
  Gene/Insert name: Sp Cas9
  Species: S pyogenes
  Entrez Gene: cas9 (a.k.a. DQM35_RS05165, NCTC12064_01025, csn1)
  Promoter: eCMV
  Tag / fusion protein: 3xFLAG, SV40 NLS, PolyA signal (C terminal on insert)
  Cloning method: Unknown
  Sequencing primers: 5′ n/a
Gene/Insert 2
  Gene/Insert name: Sp sgRNA GFP Target 4 (alt name: gRNA target: GGGCGAGGAGCTGTTCACCGGTTTTAGAGCTAGAAATAGCAAGTTAAAATAAGGCTAGTCCGTTATCAACTTGAAAAAGTGGCACCGAGTCGGTGCT)
  Species: Synthetic
  Promoter: H1
  Cloning method: Unknown
  Sequencing primers: 5′ n/a
Resource information
  A portion of this plasmid was derived from a plasmid made by: Genscript
Terms and licenses: Academic/Nonprofit Terms; Industry Terms: Not Available to Industry
Depositor comments: Please visit https://doi.org/10.1101/2023.10.24.563270 for bioRxiv preprint.
How to cite: pUC57-ITR2-H1-GFP sgRNA Target 4- eCMV- S.pyoegenes-3XFLAG-SV40NLS-ITR2 was a gift from Vincent Dion (Addgene plasmid # 210740 ; http://n2t.net/addgene:210740 ; RRID:Addgene_210740)
